>Addgene plasmid #25567 | Py-PPI (PY00382) | depositor partial sequence | sequence record 11971 | Author sequence
ATGAAAAGCAATAGTAAAGATAGCGAAAACAAAAAGGTTGAAAATTTAGTATTGGACGACAATGATGAAA
AT
[558 nt withheld, positions 73-630]
