>Addgene plasmid #25567 | Py-PPI (PY00382) | addgene partial sequence | sequence record 31550 | 25567 with LacI-R
TGAATTGACTCTCTTCCGGGCGCTATCATGCCATACCGCGAAAGGTTTTGCGCCATTCGATGGTGTCCGG
GATCTCGACGCTCTCCCTTATGCGACTCCTGCATTAGGAAGCAGCCCAGTAGTAGGTTGAGGCCGTTGAG
CACCGCCGCCGCAAGGAATGGTGCATGCAAGGAGATGGCGCCCAACAGTCCCCCGGCCACGGGGCCTGCC
ACCATACCCACGCCGAAACAAGCGCTCATGAGCCCGAAGTGGCGAGCCCGATCTTCCCCATCGGTGATGT
CGGCGATATAGGCGCCAGCAACCGCACCTGTGGCGCCGGTGATGCCGGCCACGATGCGTCCGGCGTAGAG
GATCGAGATCTCGATCCCGCGAAATTAATACGACTCACTATAGGGGAATTGTGAGCGGATAACAATTCCC
CTCTAGAAATAATTTTGTTTAACTTTAAGAAGGAGATATACCATGGGCAGCAGCCATCATCATCATCATC
ACAGCAGCGGCCTGGTTCCGCGTGGTAGTATGAAAAGCAATAGTAAAGATAGCGAAAACAAAAAGGTTGA
AAATTTAGTATTGGACGACAATGATGAAAAT
[198 nt withheld, positions 592-789]
