[The description below was written by a language model from this plasmid's Addgene catalogue record.]
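Description:
Py-PPI (PY00382) is a bacterial expression plasmid built on pET28a-LIC, a ligation-independent-cloning derivative of the pET28a vector family produced by a structural genomics group. The backbone is listed at about 7.3 kb without insert. The plasmid is selected with kanamycin and is recorded as low copy, with a standard E. coli cloning strain used for propagation. No feature table accompanies the record, so the origin of replication and the exact regulatory elements are not itemised. The T7 and T7-terminator sequencing primers do fit the usual pET arrangement, in which the insert sits between a T7 promoter and a T7 terminator and is transcribed by T7 RNA polymerase in a suitable expression host.

The insert is a roughly 630 bp coding fragment from the rodent malaria parasite Plasmodium yoelii, corresponding to gene PY00382, a cyclophilin. The "PPI" in the name presumably refers to peptidyl-prolyl isomerase, the enzyme class to which cyclophilins belong; they catalyse cis-trans isomerisation of proline peptide bonds. The protein carries an N-terminal His tag, which allows purification by immobilised metal affinity chromatography. The record notes that the insert may not be the full open reading frame, as is common when construct boundaries are trimmed to favour soluble, crystallisable protein.

The stated purpose is recombinant protein production in bacteria for structure determination, and the depositor links the construct to a deposited Protein Data Bank structure. It is therefore suited to producing purified P. yoelii cyclophilin for crystallography and related structural or biochemical work.
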