Addgene plasmid #25567: Py-PPI (PY00382)
Purpose: Bacterial expression for structure determination; may not be full ORF
Depositing lab: Cheryl Arrowsmith. Depositing organization: University of Toronto.
Backbone
  Vector backbone: pET28a-LIC
  Backbone manufacturer: SGC
  Backbone size w/o insert (bp): 7328
  Vector type: Bacterial Expression
Growth in bacteria
  Bacterial resistance: Kanamycin, 50 μg/mL
  Growth temperature: 37°C
  Growth strain: DH5alpha
  Copy number: Low Copy
Gene/Insert
  Gene/Insert name: Py-PPI (PY00382) (alt names: PDB: 1Z81; Cyclophilin; PY00382)
  Species: Plasmodium yoelii
  Insert size (bp): 630
  GenBank ID: PY00382
  Entrez Gene: PY00382
  Tag / fusion protein: His (N terminal on insert)
  Cloning method: Restriction Enzyme
  Sequencing primers: 5′ T7; 3′ T7-term
Terms and licenses: Academic/Nonprofit Terms; Industry Terms: Not Available to Industry
Depositor comments: PDB: 1Z81 http://www.thesgc.org/structures/1Z81/
How to cite: Py-PPI (PY00382) was a gift from Cheryl Arrowsmith (Addgene plasmid # 25567 ; http://n2t.net/addgene:25567 ; RRID:Addgene_25567)
